Addgene plasmid #37833: pKS2236
Depositing lab: Gary Silverman. Depositing organization: University of Pittsburgh (University, School of Medicine, and Cancer Institute). Publication: A pro-cathepsin L mutant is a luminal substrate for endoplasmic-reticulum-associated degradation in C. elegans. Miedel MT, Graf NJ, Stephen KE, Long OS, Pak SC, Perlmutter DH, Silverman GA, Luke CJ. PLoS One. 2012;7(7):e40145. Epub 2012 Jul 2. 10.1371/journal.pone.0040145 PubMed 22768338.
Backbone
  Vector backbone: pPD49.26
  Backbone manufacturer: Fire Lab
  Backbone size w/o insert (bp): 3410
  Total vector size (bp): 6264
  Vector type: Worm Expression
Growth in bacteria
  Bacterial resistance: Ampicillin, 100 μg/mL
  Growth temperature: 37°C
  Growth strain: XL10 Gold
  Copy number: Unknown
Gene/Insert
  Gene/Insert name: YFP
  Species: C. elegans (nematode)
  Insert size (bp): 868
  Promoter: nhx-2
  Tag / fusion protein: YFP (N terminal on backbone)
  Cloning method: Restriction Enzyme; 5′ cloning site NheI (not destroyed); 3′ cloning site SacI (not destroyed)
  Sequencing primers: 5′ ATGCAGCTAGCATGAGTAAAGGAGAAGAACTTTTCACTGGAG; 3′ GTATAGAGCTCCTATTTGTATAGTTCATCCATGCCATGTG
Terms and licenses: Academic/Nonprofit Terms; Industry Terms: Not Available to Industry
How to cite: pKS2236 was a gift from Gary Silverman (Addgene plasmid # 37833 ; http://n2t.net/addgene:37833 ; RRID:Addgene_37833)
