[The description below was written by a language model from this plasmid's Addgene catalogue record and pLannotate feature annotations shown in this document.]
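Description:
pKS2236 is a C. elegans expression plasmid built on the Fire lab vector pPD49.26, carrying a yellow fluorescent protein coding sequence under the control of the nhx-2 promoter. The catalogue gives a total size of about 6.26 kb, while the deposited full sequence used for annotation is 6,211 nt, a small discrepancy the record does not explain. In bacteria the plasmid is maintained through a high-copy ColE1/pUC-type origin and selected with ampicillin via the bla gene and its own promoter. Short remnants of pBR322/pUC ancestry (rop and bom fragments, a lacI fragment, the CAP site, lac promoter and operator, and a piece of the pUC polylinker) are also detected and are backbone leftovers rather than functional parts of the payload.

The YFP open reading frame, roughly 0.87 kb, was inserted between NheI and SacI sites that both remain intact. The automated annotation labels this CDS as cpCitrine, an Aequorea victoria-derived green/yellow variant, which is a closest-match call consistent with a YFP-family protein rather than proof of a circularly permuted form. The nhx-2 promoter is not annotated, but about 2 kb of unannotated sequence lies upstream of the CDS, where it would be expected. A short hit to C. elegans aex-5 downstream of YFP probably reflects worm genomic sequence in the backbone's 3' region, though the record does not say so. nhx-2 is generally used as an intestine-specific promoter in the worm, so the plasmid should yield untagged, unfused YFP in intestinal cells. Given the associated study of a pro-cathepsin L mutant as an ER-associated degradation substrate, it plausibly serves as a YFP-only control or parental construct, although its specific role is not stated.
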