Features (pLannotate 1.2.2; 12 found; start..end, strand, type, name):
   1993..2009    -  misc_feature   MCS (fragment): pUC18/19 multiple cloning site
   2092..2955    +  CDS            cpCitrine: cpCitrine is a basic (constitutively fluorescent) green/yellow fluorescent protein published in 2001, derived from Aequorea victoria.
   3533..3628    +  CDS            aex-5 (fragment): AEX5_CAEEL - Also known as kpc-3 From Caenorhabditis elegans.
   3756..3791    +  CDS            rop (fragment): Rop protein, which maintains plasmids at low copy number; rop
   3893..3992    +  misc_feature   bom (fragment): basis of mobility region from pBR322
   4090..4194    +  promoter       AmpR promoter: bla
   4195..5055    +  CDS            AmpR: β-lactamase; bla; confers resistance to ampicillin, carbenicillin, and related antibiotics
   5226..5814    +  rep_origin     ori: high-copy-number ColE1/pMB1/pBR322/pUC origin of replication
   5997..6089    +  CDS            lacI (fragment): lac repressor; lacI; The lac repressor binds to the lac operator to inhibit transcription in E. coli. This inhibition can be relieved by adding lactose or isopropyl-β-D-thiogalactopyranoside (IPTG).
   6102..6123    +  protein_bind   CAP binding site: CAP binding activates transcription in the presence of cAMP. E. coli catabolite activator protein
   6138..6168    +  promoter       lac promoter: promoter for the E. coli lac operon
   6176..6192    +  protein_bind   lac operator: The lac repressor binds to the lac operator to inhibit transcription in E. coli. This inhibition can be relieved by adding lactose or isopropyl-β-D-thiogalactopyranoside (IPTG). lac repressor encoded by lacI
>Addgene plasmid #37833 | pKS2236 | depositor full sequence | sequence record 48349 | pKS2236 sequence 6211 bps
ATGACCATGATTACGCCAAGCTTAGCTTTGTGGCGACCACCACGTGTCTACTGATAAATTAACAGATTGT
ACTACTTTGCATGTAATGTGCTAGAGGACGGTTCTCTTATCATCACAGGCACTGACGACACTGCCAAAGT
TTTACAAGCTAATTTATTAGCGCTCTTCGGCCGCAATGGCACGATTTGAATTGGTTTATTGATTCCAGAG
ACTAGTTTCAGTTTTTGATAAGAATGAATTATTATTCATTTTCTAGTTTATGAATATATATGTAACTAGG
GAAGCCTATTTATGATTTTTCTAATTTTTTAAAATTGTTATTTTAGAGAGGTGTGAAATTAAAATGATAT
ATATTTTCGAGTACTTTAAAAAATAAAAACGGTACATCCTATATTAAATTTTTGATTTTAGATCCTTCCA
AGTTATTGACAAGTATTAACTGCACTTCTCATAAAAATTTTTCAAATAGATCTATTTAGTCTGGAATAGG
AATACTTTTGGCAATTTTCTTGAGAATCATAGAAGACGAATTTCTGAACTGCTCTTTGTGAAGCCACGCC
CATATATTGGCATTTTTGTATCCAATTTTTTGTAGAGTACCTGAATCATTATCACTACATCTGCTAAACA
ATATATGGAAGTTCTATGAGAGGTGAAAGGTAAATCATATAACAACTGTAATAACATAGAAATGATTGTA
GTATATTTCCAATTAGGCTGAGTTGATCTTATTGAAGAGTTTGAATCATAGCAATTTTTTCCTCTTTTAG
TATTTTTCAAAACAAATTTTCACAATGTTAGATGTAGTATTTAGCATTAAGGCATCTGTAATCTCCCAGA
AATGTTTTGGGAATAAAACCCTTTGACTCTTTGGTCCTTTTTTGCTCCAAATAATATCTGATTTTAACCC
GTTCTGATCTACTTTTTACCTTTCGATCGTCACATCCGCGTACACGTTTCTCTTGCTCTCAATTGCTTAT
CTTTATGGCCTTTTCCCCCACTTTTTGTCGACTATCATGCGGACGTGGCTTCCTTGCTCCCTCCCGGTTT
TTTTGAAAACACTTGTGAATTTATTTTTTGTGGTCAAAATTACGAAACATTTGAATTCTCAATCTATTTA
TAGACCGGGTGTGGTATGTTATGCCATGTTTTTGTCATTGCCAAATGAACATCGATATTTTAATTTTCTG
AACTTACCGTACCCCCTGCGTTACTATTTTATTTTTAATTTGTATAATTTCATTGCTATAATTTGTTGTC
CTTGAAACATTGAAGATATCGAAGAAATAATGACAAAAATCAGATAGAACAATTTTTCCTACTCATCAAC
TCACATTTTTCTATTTTCTCTTGTGCGAAAAAAATAGTATATTGGGAATATTTATAGTATTGCAACTTTT
CTCTTAGTTCGCAGAGTTGCAATACTACTAGATCCCTAATAGAGGAAATATGGTGACCAGCTTTTTGCAA
TTGGAAAGTTGGGAAAAAAGTATATATATTAATAGACTTACATTCTTGTAGTTCGTAGAATTTTTCAGGA
AATCTGACACGCAAGACTTTTTCAAAAAGTTTTTTTTTTTAATTTGGCAATCTGCCAAAACGTTTACTGA
ACATTTTGAAAACATCTACCAGTACCTTTAACACAACGAAAAATTGTTCTAAGCAATATTAACTGTGATA
ATTGATGTTAAGACCTGAAATTTAATCACAAATTTCACCTGGAAATGACAGTAATCGGCTTCTAAATACT
GTCGACACAAGTGCCATACCTAAGATTCCAATCCTATTACCATGTTTCCCAATTTCATTCTCTTTCGTAT
CTCTATTTCTCTTCTTTATTATCAATTACTTTTTATCAGTTCTTCGTTTGCTTTAACATCAAGAGCACAT
AGCGCTCTCTCGTCTCTCTCTCATGCTCTTTTTGAACTTTTACAAAAAACTATTTCCGGTTGTTTTGATT
CTTGGAATTTGAAATAATTTTCAGTGATTAAATCTAGAGGATCCCCGGGATTGGCCAAAGGACCCAAAGG
TATGTTTCGAATGATACTAACATAACATAGAACATTTTCAGGAGGACCCTTGGCTAGCATGAGTAAAGGA
GAAGAACTTTTCACTGGAGTTGTCCCAATTCTTGTTGAATTAGATGGTGATGTTAATGGGCACAAATTTT
CTGTCAGTGGAGAGGGTGAAGGTGATGCAACATACGGAAAACTTACCCTTAAATTTATTTGCACTACTGG
AAAACTACCTGTTCCATGGGTAAGTTTAAACATATATATACTAACTAACCCTGATTATTTAAATTTTCAG
CCAACACTTGTCACTACTTTCGGTTATGGTCTTCAATGCTTCGCCAGATACCCAGATCATATGAAACAGC
ATGACTTTTTCAAGAGTGCCATGCCCGAAGGTTATGTACAGGAAAGAACTATATTTTTCAAAGATGACGG
GAACTACAAGACACGTAAGTTTAAACAGTTCGGTACTAACTAACCATACATATTTAAATTTTCAGGTGCT
GAAGTCAAGTTTGAAGGTGATACCCTTGTTAATAGAATCGAGTTAAAAGGTATTGATTTTAAAGAAGATG
GAAACATTCTTGGACACAAATTGGAATACAACTATAACTCACACAATGTATACATCATGGCAGACAAACA
AAAGAATGGAATCAAAGTTGTAAGTTTAAACATGATTTTACTAACTAACTAATCTGATTTAAATTTTCAG
AACTTCAAAATTAGACACAACATTGAAGATGGAAGCGTTCAACTAGCAGACCATTATCAACAAAATACTC
CAATTGGCGATGGCCCTGTCCTTTTACCAGACAACCATTACCTGTCCTACCAATCTGCCCTTTCGAAAGA
TCCCAACGAAAAGAGAGACCACATGGTCCTTCTTGAGTTTGTAACAGCTGCTGGGATTACACATGGCATG
GATGAACTATACAAATAGGAGCTCCGCATCGGCCGCTGTCATCAGATCGCCATCTCGCGCCCGTGCCTCT
GACTTCTAAGTCCAATTACTCTTCAACATCCCTACATGCTCTTTCTCCCTGTGCTCCCACCCCCTATTTT
TGTTATTATCAAAAAAACTTCTTCTTAATTTCTTTGTTTTTTAGCTTCTTTTAAGTCACCTCTAACAATG
AAATTGTGTAGATTCAAAAATAGAATTAATTCGTAATAAAAAGTCGAAAAAAATTGTGCTCCCTCCCCCC
ATTAATAATAATTCTATCCCAAAATCTACACAATGTTCTGTGTACACTTCTTATGTTTTTTTTACTTCTG
ATAAATTTTTTTTGAAACATCATAGAAAAAACCGCACACAAAATACCTTATCATATGTTACGTTTCAGTT
TATGACCGCAATTTTTATTTCTTCGCACGTCTGGGCCTCTCATGACGTCAAATCATGCTCATCGTGAAAA
AGTTTTGGAGTATTTTTGGAATTTTTCAATCAAGTGAAAGTTTATGAAATTAATTTTCCTGCTTTTGCTT
TTTGGGGGTTTCCCCTATTGTTTGTCAAGAGTTTCGAGGACGGCGTTTTTCTTGCTAAAATCACAAGTAT
TGATGAGCACGATGCAAGAAAGATCGGAAGAAGGTTTGGGTTTGAGGCTCAGTGGAAGGTGAGTAGAAGT
TGATAATTTGAAAGTGGAGTAGTGTCTATGGGGTTTTTGCCTTAAATGACAGAATACATTCCCAATATAC
CAAACATAACTGTTTCCTACTAGTCGGCCGTACGGGCCCTTTCGTCTCGCGCGTTTCGGTGATGACGGTG
AAAACCTCTGACACATGCAGCTCCCGGAGACGGTCACAGCTTGTCTGTAAGCGGATGCCGGGAGCAGACA
AGCCCGTCAGGGCGCGTCAGCGGGTGTTGGCGGGTGTCGGGGCTGGCTTAACTATGCGGCATCAGAGCAG
ATTGTACTGAGAGTGCACCATATGCGGTGTGAAATACCGCACAGATGCGTAAGGAGAAAATACCGCATCA
GGCGGCCTTAAGGGCCTCGTGATACGCCTATTTTTATAGGTTAATGTCATGATAATAATGGTTTCTTAGA
CGTCAGGTGGCACTTTTCGGGGAAATGTGCGCGGAACCCCTATTTGTTTATTTTTCTAAATACATTCAAA
TATGTATCCGCTCATGAGACAATAACCCTGATAAATGCTTCAATAATATTGAAAAAGGAAGAGTATGAGT
ATTCAACATTTCCGTGTCGCCCTTATTCCCTTTTTTGCGGCATTTTGCCTTCCTGTTTTTGCTCACCCAG
AAACGCTGGTGAAAGTAAAAGATGCTGAAGATCAGTTGGGTGCACGAGTGGGTTACATCGAACTGGATCT
CAACAGCGGTAAGATCCTTGAGAGTTTTCGCCCCGAAGAACGTTTTCCAATGATGAGCACTTTTAAAGTT
CTGCTATGTGGCGCGGTATTATCCCGTATTGACGCCGGGCAAGAGCAACTCGGTCGCCGCATACACTATT
CTCAGAATGACTTGGTTGAGTACTCACCAGTCACAGAAAAGCATCTTACGGATGGCATGACAGTAAGAGA
ATTATGCAGTGCTGCCATAACCATGAGTGATAACACTGCGGCCAACTTACTTCTGACAACGATCGGAGGA
CCGAAGGAGCTAACCGCTTTTTTGCACAACATGGGGGATCATGTAACTCGCCTTGATCGTTGGGAACCGG
AGCTGAATGAAGCCATACCAAACGACGAGCGTGACACCACGATGCCTGTAGCAATGGCAACAACGTTGCG
CAAACTATTAACTGGCGAACTACTTACTCTAGCTTCCCGGCAACAATTAATAGACTGGATGGAGGCGGAT
AAAGTTGCAGGACCACTTCTGCGCTCGGCCCTTCCGGCTGGCTGGTTTATTGCTGATAAATCTGGAGCCG
GTGAGCGTGGGTCTCGCGGTATCATTGCAGCACTGGGGCCAGATGGTAAGCCCTCCCGTATCGTAGTTAT
CTACACGACGGGGAGTCAGGCAACTATGGATGAACGAAATAGACAGATCGCTGAGATAGGTGCCTCACTG
ATTAAGCATTGGTAACTGTCAGACCAAGTTTACTCATATATACTTTAGATTGATTTAAAACTTCATTTTT
AATTTAAAAGGATCTAGGTGAAGATCCTTTTTGATAATCTCATGACCAAAATCCCTTAACGTGAGTTTTC
GTTCCACTGAGCGTCAGACCCCGTAGAAAAGATCAAAGGATCTTCTTGAGATCCTTTTTTTCTGCGCGTA
ATCTGCTGCTTGCAAACAAAAAAACCACCGCTACCAGCGGTGGTTTGTTTGCCGGATCAAGAGCTACCAA
CTCTTTTTCCGAAGGTAACTGGCTTCAGCAGAGCGCAGATACCAAATACTGTCCTTCTAGTGTAGCCGTA
GTTAGGCCACCACTTCAAGAACTCTGTAGCACCGCCTACATACCTCGCTCTGCTAATCCTGTTACCAGTG
GCTGCTGCCAGTGGCGATAAGTCGTGTCTTACCGGGTTGGACTCAAGACGATAGTTACCGGATAAGGCGC
AGCGGTCGGGCTGAACGGGGGGTTCGTGCACACAGCCCAGCTTGGAGCGAACGACCTACACCGAACTGAG
ATACCTACAGCGTGAGCATTGAGAAAGCGCCACGCTTCCCGAAGGGAGAAAGGCGGACAGGTATCCGGTA
AGCGGCAGGGTCGGAACAGGAGAGCGCACGAGGGAGCTTCCAGGGGGAAACGCCTGGTATCTTTATAGTC
CTGTCGGGTTTCGCCACCTCTGACTTGAGCGTCGATTTTTGTGATGCTCGTCAGGGGGGCGGAGCCTATG
GAAAAACGCCAGCAACGCGGCCTTTTTACGGTTCCTGGCCTTTTGCTGGCCTTTTGCTCACATGTTCTTT
CCTGCGTTATCCCCTGATTCTGTGGATAACCGTATTACCGCCTTTGAGTGAGCTGATACCGCTCGCCGCA
GCCGAACGACCGAGCGCAGCGAGTCAGTGAGCGAGGAAGCGGAAGAGCGCCCAATACGCAAACCGCCTCT
CCCCGCGCGTTGGCCGATTCATTAATGCAGCTGGCACGACAGGTTTCCCGACTGGAAAGCGGGCAGTGAG
CGCAACGCAATTAATGTGAGTTAGCTCACTCATTAGGCACCCCAGGCTTTACACTTTATGCTTCCGGCTC
GTATGTTGTGTGGAATTGTGAGCGGATAACAATTTCACACAGGAAACAGCT
