>Addgene plasmid #37833 | pKS2236 | addgene partial sequence | sequence record 56316 | w-nhx-2-pro-F1 5'-CCGGTTGTTTTGATTCTTGG-3'
CCGGGATTGGCCAAAGGACCCAAAGGTATGTTTCGAATGATACTAACATAACATAGAACATTTTCAGGAG
GACCCTTGGCTAGCATGAGTAAAGGAGAAGAACTTTTCACTGGAGTTGTCCCAATTCTTGTTGAATTAGA
TGGTGATGTTAATGGGCACAAATTTTCTGTCAGTGGAGAGGGTGAAGGTGATGCAACATACGGAAAACTT
ACCCTTAAATTTATTTGCACTACTGGAAAACTACCTGTTCCATGGGTAAGTTTAAACATATATATACTAA
CTAACCCTGATTATTTAAATTTTCAGCCAACACTTGTCACTACTTTCGGTTATGGTCTTCAATGCTTCGC
CAGATACCCAGATCATATGAAACAGCATGACTTTTTCAAGAGTGCCATGCCCGAAGGTTATGTACAGGAA
AGAACTATATTTTTCAAAGATGACGGGAACTACAAGACACGTAAGTTTAAACAGTTCGGTACTAACTAAC
CATACATATTTAAATTTTCAGGTGCTGAAGTCAAGTTTGAAGGTGATACCCTTGTTAATAGAATCGAGTT
AAAAGGTATTGATTTTAAAGAAGATGGAAACATTCTTGGACACAAATTGGAATACAACTATAACTCACAC
AATGTATACATCATGGCAGACAAACAAAAGAATGGAATCAAAGTTGTAAGTTTAAACATGATTTTACTAA
CTAACTAATCTGATTTAA
