>Addgene plasmid #37833 | pKS2236 | addgene partial sequence | sequence record 56317 | GFPfusionREV 5'-CTCCACTGACAGAAAATTTG-3'
AACTCCAGTGAAAAGTTCTTCTCCTTTACTCATGCTAGCCAAGGGTCCTCCTGAAAATGTTCTATGTTAT
GTTAGTATCATTCGAAACATACCTTTGGGTCCTTTGGCCAATCCCGGGGATCCTCTAGATTTAATCACTG
AAAATTATTTCAAATTCCAAGAATCAAAACAACCGGAAATAGTTTTTTGTAAAAGTTCAAAAAGAGCATG
AGAGAGAGACGAGAGAGCGCTATGTGCTCTTGATGTTAAAGCAAACGAAGAACTGATAAAAAGTAATTGA
TAATAAAGAAGAGAAATAGAGATACGAAAGAGAATGAAATTGGGAAACATGGTAATAGGATTGGAATCTT
AGGTATGGCACTTGTGTCGACAGTATTTAGAAGCCGATTACTGTCATTTCCAGGTGAAATTTGTGATTAA
ATTTCAGGTCTTAACATCAATTATCACAGTTAATATTGCTTAGAACAATTTTTCGTTGTGTTAAAGGTAC
TGGTAGATGTTTTCAAAATGTTCAGTAAACGTTTTGGCAGATTGCCAAATTAAAAAAAAAAACTTTTTGA
AAAAGTCTTGCGTGTCAGATTTCCTGAAAAATTCTACGAACTACAAGAATGTAAGTCTATTAATATATAT
ACTTTTTTCCCAACTTTCCAATTGCAAAAAGCTGGTCACCATATTTCCTCTATTAGGGATCTAGTAGTAT
TGCAACTCTGCGAACTAAGAGAAAAGTTGCAATACTATAAATATTCCCAATATACTATTTTTTTCG
